>Addgene plasmid #51385 | pcDNA3-V5-DGCR8-mDRBD1&2 | addgene partial sequence | sequence record 80189 | CMV-F 5'-CGCAAATGGGCGGTAGGCGTG-3'
GAGCTCTCTGGCTAACTAGAGAACCCACTGCTTACTGGCTTATCGAAATTAATACGACTCACTATAGGGA
GACCCAAGCTTATGGGTAAGCCTATCCCTAACCCTCTCCTCGGTCTCGATTCTACGGGATCCACTAGTAA
CGGCCGCCAGTGTGCTGGAATTCGATTGAATCTGATGGAGACAGATGAGAGCCCCTCTCCGCTCCCGTGT
GGGCCCGCAGGAGAAGCGGTGATGGAGAGCCGAGCTCGCCCCTTCCAAGCGCTGCCCCGTGAGCAGTCTC
CACCACCTCCCCTGCAAACGTCCAGTGGTGCAGAGGTAATGGACGTTGGCTCTGGTGGTGATGGACAGTC
CGAACTCCCTGCTGAGGACCCCTTCAACTTCTACGGAGCTTCTCTTCTCTCCAAAGGATCCTTCTCTAAG
GGCCGCCTCCTCATAGACCCGAACTGTAGTGGCCACAGCCCGCGCACCGCCCGGCACGCACCTGCGGTCC
GGAAGTTCTCCCCTGACCTTAAGTTGCTTAAGGATGTAAAGATTAGCGTGAGCTTTACCGAGAGCTGCAG
GAGTAAGGACAGGAAGGTGCTGTACACAGGAGCAGAGCGCGACGTGCGGGCGGAGTGCGGTCTGCTCCTT
AGCCCTGTCAGTGGGGACGTGCATGCTTGTCCCTTTGGCGGGAGTGTTGGTGACGGGGTAGGCATAGGGG
GTGAGAGTGCTGATAAGAAGGATGAGGAGAATGAGCTGGATCAGGAAAAGAGAGTGGAGTATGCAGTGCT
CGATGAGTTAGAAGATTTTACTGACAATTTGGAGCTAGATGAAGAAGGAGCAGGCGGGTTCACGGCTAAA
GCAATCGTTCAGAGAGACAGAGTGGATGAAGAGGCCTTGAATTTCCCCTACGA
