>Addgene plasmid #51385 | pcDNA3-V5-DGCR8-mDRBD1&2 | addgene partial sequence | sequence record 80951 | BGH-rev 5'-TAGAAGGCACAGTCGAGG-3'
TAGAATAGGGCCCTCTAGATGCATGCTCGAGCGGCCGCTCACACGTCCACGGTGCACAGGGGCTCACCGC
CAGGCTGGGCGGACGCCACAATGGACATCTTGGGCTTCTTTCGAGTCTCCTCCCTTTCCTCAGCTAGCCT
CTTCATCTCCTCTTGGAGCTTGCTGAGGATGTGCAGGTTGGGCTTGTTCTTCTTGGCATACTGCTGCAGC
TCAATCACACTCTTGTCCGATGTCTCCTGCTTGACCATCTTGCTGCTCTCACGGCCATACATGCGCAGTA
AGGACCCCCAGTTCTTGACATGTGGGTGCAGCAGCTGAAGGATCTTCTGTTTCTTTAACTGCTTTCCAAC
TCTCTTGTTCTTACACCACCCGCGCACTGTGTGCTTGCCACACGCCATGACGTATTCACTCTTCTGGTTT
TTCCCAGGAACCACTTCAAACTTGATAGACGTGTCACCCATCCCATGGTTTCTTTTAAGGCACTCGTGGA
GGATCTGATATGGAGACAACAGCCCAGCCTTGCTGGTCAGCTCGTAGACCCGCGAGTCCTCGATGCTGAT
GTGGTTAAAATACTCGAGTTCTTCACTGTCTTTGGGCTTCTCTTCAGAGGTCTGTTTAACAAAGTCAGGG
ATGAGGATTTCCAGTGTAGCTCGTTTCTTTTTATTCTTCGCAAGTTTTTTGCTGCTTGCAGTTCCAGATC
CGTAAGTCACACCATCAATGGTCACCGAGGCACCAAAAGGCTCACTTGGGTTCTCACATTCAAAGAAATT
ATAGACAGGGCGGACCTTGAGGACACGCTGCATGTACTCGTGCAGGATGCAGACCTCGGATTTCCCGTTG
GGGTTAATAACAAACTCTTTCTTTGTGGGTGCATCTTGCACTGATAAAGTAATGAGCTTCTGATTGGCTG
GCAAGATGGGCCTCTCGGACTCCGCCTGCTTCCGCTTCATTTCCCGATTGAATTGCCGCCGCTCAGCC
