[The description below was written by a language model from this plasmid's Addgene catalogue record.]
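Description:
pcDNA3-V5-DGCR8-mDRBD1&2 is a mammalian expression plasmid built on the pcDNA3 backbone. It is propagated in E. coli as a high-copy plasmid under ampicillin selection. No feature table is provided with the record, so other backbone elements, such as the polyadenylation signal or any mammalian selection cassette, are not documented here, although the standard pcDNA3 vector normally carries them.

The insert is human DGCR8 (also known as Pasha), the double-stranded RNA-binding cofactor that partners with the RNase III enzyme Drosha in the Microprocessor complex to cleave primary microRNA transcripts. The coding sequence was placed between EcoRI and NotI sites, both of which remain intact, and is transcribed from the CMV promoter for strong constitutive expression in transfected mammalian cells. An N-terminal V5 epitope tag supplied by the backbone allows the protein to be detected or immunoprecipitated with anti-V5 antibodies.

This version carries four substitutions: A568K and A569K in the first double-stranded RNA-binding domain (DRBD1), and A676K and S677K in the second (DRBD2). Both domains are therefore mutated at once. The associated publication characterises DGCR8 as the essential Drosha cofactor in pri-miRNA processing, which suggests the construct serves as a double-domain mutant for comparison with wild-type or single-domain mutant DGCR8. Such comparisons would test how much the two RNA-binding domains contribute to substrate binding, Drosha association and processing activity. The record itself does not describe the mutant's phenotype.
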