Addgene plasmid #51385: pcDNA3-V5-DGCR8-mDRBD1&2
Depositing lab: Narry Kim. Depositing organization: Seoul National University. Publication: Characterization of DGCR8/Pasha, the essential cofactor for Drosha in primary miRNA processing. Yeom KH, Lee Y, Han J, Suh MR, Kim VN. Nucleic Acids Res. 2006;34(16):4622-9. Epub 2006 Sep 8. 10.1093/nar/gkl458 PubMed 16963499.
Backbone
  Vector backbone: pcDNA3
  Backbone manufacturer: Invitrogen
  Vector type: Mammalian Expression
Growth in bacteria
  Bacterial resistance: Ampicillin, 100 μg/mL
  Growth temperature: 37°C
  Growth strain: DH5alpha
  Copy number: High Copy
Gene/Insert
  Gene/Insert name: DGCR8
  Species: H. sapiens (human)
  Mutation: DRBD1 & DRBD2 mutant (A568K, A569K, A676K, S677K)
  Entrez Gene: DGCR8 (a.k.a. C22orf12, DGCRK6, Gy1, pasha)
  Promoter: CMV
  Tag / fusion protein: V5 (N terminal on backbone)
  Cloning method: Restriction Enzyme; 5′ cloning site EcoRI (not destroyed); 3′ cloning site NotI (not destroyed)
  Sequencing primers: 5′ CAATGGGCGTGGATAGCG; 3′ CCAGGGTCAAGGAAGGCAC
Terms and licenses: Academic/Nonprofit Terms; Industry Terms: Not Available to Industry
How to cite: pcDNA3-V5-DGCR8-mDRBD1&2 was a gift from Narry Kim (Addgene plasmid # 51385 ; http://n2t.net/addgene:51385 ; RRID:Addgene_51385)
